Addgene plasmid #233461: Reckleen_3plus_sgRNA_ptet_pos5a
Purpose: Level 1 part, Ptet sfgfp dropout sgRNA for position 5a, for building RECKLEEN plasmid with multiple sgRNAs
Depositing lab: Anke Becker. Depositing organization: Philipps-Universitaet Marburg. Publication: RECKLEEN is a lambda Red/CRISPR-Cas9 based single plasmid platform for enhanced genome editing in Klebsiella pneumoniae. Elsayed EM, Stukenberg D, Meier D, Schmeck B, Becker A. Commun Biol. 2025 Oct 30;8(1):1509. doi: 10.1038/s42003-025-08934-8. PubMed 41168338.
Backbone
  Vector backbone: Custom built using Marburg Collection
  Vector type: CRISPR
Growth in bacteria
  Bacterial resistance: Kanamycin, 50 μg/mL
  Growth temperature: 37°C
  Growth strain: DH5alpha
  Copy number: High Copy
Gene/Insert
  Gene/Insert name: Level 1 part, Ptet sfgfp dropout sgRNA for position 5a, ColE1 ori, and KanR.
  gRNA/shRNA sequence: Unspecified
  Species: Other
  Cloning method: Golden Gate
Terms and licenses: Academic/Nonprofit Terms; Industry Terms
Depositor comments: Please visit https://doi.org/10.21203/rs.3.rs-5859838/v1 for preprint.
How to cite: Reckleen_3plus_sgRNA_ptet_pos5a was a gift from Anke Becker (Addgene plasmid # 233461 ; http://n2t.net/addgene:233461 ; RRID:Addgene_233461)
