[The description below was written by a language model from this plasmid's Addgene catalogue record and pLannotate feature annotations shown in this document.]
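Description:
Reckleen_3plus_sgRNA_ptet_pos5a is a small (about 3.5 kb) Level 1 Golden Gate part plasmid, custom built from the Marburg Collection modular cloning toolbox. It serves as an intermediate for assembling RECKLEEN plasmids, a single-plasmid lambda Red/CRISPR-Cas9 platform for genome editing in Klebsiella pneumoniae. It is maintained in E. coli at high copy number through a ColE1/pUC-type origin and is selected with kanamycin via an aph(3')-Ia resistance gene. The annotation also detects BioBrick prefix and suffix sequences and several flanking transcription terminators, which insulate the cassette from the backbone.

The payload is an sgRNA transcription unit designed for position 5a of a multi-sgRNA assembly. A tet operator marks the Ptet promoter region, so sgRNA expression is expected to be under TetR control and inducible. Downstream lies a superfolder GFP coding sequence followed by the rrnB T1 and T7Te terminators, and then a fragment of the Streptococcus pyogenes tracrRNA corresponding to the Cas9 sgRNA scaffold. The sfGFP cassette is a dropout placeholder. When a spacer is inserted by Golden Gate cloning it replaces sfGFP, bringing the spacer between Ptet and the scaffold, so correct clones can be recognised by their loss of green fluorescence. No spacer is present in the deposited plasmid, and the record lists the gRNA sequence as unspecified.

As the name and stated purpose indicate, this part is intended for builds carrying three or more sgRNAs. Spacer-loaded units from defined positions are combined in a higher-level assembly into a final RECKLEEN plasmid for multiplexed targeting. The record does not specify which restriction enzymes or overhangs define position 5a.
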