Features (pLannotate 1.2.2; 11 found; start..end, strand, type, name):
     49..67      +  protein_bind   tet operator: bacterial operator O1 for the tetR and tetA genes tetracycline repressor TetR
    252..965     +  CDS            Superfolder GFP: Superfolder GFP is a basic (constitutively fluorescent) green fluorescent protein published in 2005, derived from Aequorea victoria. It is reported to be a very rapidly-maturing weak dimer.
    977..1048    +  terminator     rrnB T1 terminator: transcription terminator T1 from the E. coli rrnB gene
   1064..1091    +  terminator     T7Te terminator: phage T7 early transcription terminator
   1123..1190    +  misc_RNA       tracrRNA (fragment): trans-activating CRISPR RNA for the Streptococcus pyogenes CRISPR/Cas9 system
   1299..1318    +  misc_feature   BioBrick suffix: universal suffix for all parts
   1319..1376    +  terminator     his operon terminator: This putative transcriptin terminator from the E. coli his operon has a 2-bp deletion introduced during synthesis. Its efficiency has not been determined.
   1571..2159    -  rep_origin     ori: high-copy-number ColE1/pMB1/pBR322/pUC origin of replication
   2392..3207    -  CDS            KanR: aminoglycoside phosphotransferase; aph(3')-Ia; confers resistance to kanamycin in bacteria or G418 (Geneticin®) in eukaryotes
   3434..3477    -  terminator     bacterial terminator: putative bacterial transcription terminator
   3480..3501    +  misc_feature   BioBrick prefix: BioBrick prefix for parts that do not start with "ATG"
>Addgene plasmid #233461 | Reckleen_3plus_sgRNA_ptet_pos5a | addgene full sequence | sequence record 467778 | Addgene NGS Result
CTCGGGTACAAATCACTGTAATGATCTTAATTCCTAATTTTTGTTGACACTCTATCATTGATAGAGTTAT
TTTAGTCCAGAGACCGAAAGTGAAACGTGATTTCATGCGTCATTTTGAACATTTTGTAAATCTTATTTAA
TAATGTGTGCGGCAATTCACATTTAATTTATGAATGTTTTCTTAACATCGCGGCAACTCAAGAAACGGCA
GGTTCGGATCTTAGCTACTAGAGAAAGAGGAGAAATACTAGATGCGTAAAGGCGAAGAACTTTTCACTGG
CGTAGTACCAATTTTAGTGGAGCTGGACGGAGATGTAAATGGTCATAAGTTTTCAGTTCGAGGAGAAGGC
GAAGGAGATGCAACTAACGGTAAGCTGACACTAAAGTTTATCTGTACCACGGGTAAACTGCCGGTCCCAT
GGCCGACACTGGTTACTACACTTACTTATGGTGTACAATGCTTTGCTCGTTATCCTGACCATATGAAGCA
GCACGATTTCTTCAAATCGGCCATGCCTGAAGGATACGTGCAAGAACGTACAATTAGCTTTAAAGATGAC
GGCACCTATAAAACGCGCGCCGAAGTTAAATTCGAGGGTGACACATTGGTTAATCGTATAGAACTTAAGG
GCATTGACTTCAAAGAAGATGGCAACATCCTTGGCCATAAACTGGAATATAATTTTAACTCTCACAATGT
CTACATTACGGCGGATAAACAAAAGAATGGCATTAAAGCGAATTTCAAAATCCGCCACAATGTCGAAGAC
GGCTCGGTTCAACTGGCGGACCATTATCAGCAGAACACCCCAATCGGTGATGGCCCGGTTCTGTTACCTG
ATAATCATTACCTTTCTACTCAAAGCGTTTTATCTAAAGATCCTAACGAGAAGCGTGATCATATGGTTCT
ACTGGAATTTGTTACCGCAGCTGGTATCACGCACGGCATGGATGAGCTGTATAAATAACCAGGCATCAAA
TAAAACGAAAGGCTCAGTCGAAAGACTGGGCCTTTCGTTTTATCTGTTGTTTGTCGGTGAACGCTCTCTA
CTAGAGTCACACTGGCTCACCTTCGGGTGGGCCTTTCTGCGTTTATAGGTCTCAGTTTCAGAGCTATGCT
GGAAACAGCATAGCAAGTTGAAATAAGGCTAGTCCGTTATCAACTTGAAAAAGTGGCACCGAGTCGGTGC
TTTTTTCTCGGTACCAAATTCCAGAAAAGAGGCCTCCCGAAAGGGGGGCCTTTTTTCGTTTTGGTCCACC
CTGCACGATAACACTGAGTAATGAGACGACTCATCGCAACTAGTAGCGGCCGCTGCAGTCCGGCAAAAAA
GGGCAAGGTGTCACCACCCTGCCCTTTTTCTTTAAAACCGAAAAGATTACTTCGCGTTATGCAGGCTTCC
TCGCTCACTGACTCGCTGCGCTCGGTCGTTCGGCTGCGGCGAGCGGTATCAGCTCACTCAAAGGCGGTAA
TACGGTTATCCACAGAATCAGGGGATAACGCAGGAAAGAACATGTGAGCAAAAGGCCAGCAAAAGGCCAG
GAACCGTAAAAAGGCCGCGTTGCTGGCGTTTTTCCATAGGCTCCGCCCCCCTGACGAGCATCACAAAAAT
CGACGCTCAAGTCAGAGGTGGCGAAACCCGACAGGACTATAAAGATACCAGGCGTTTCCCCCTGGAAGCT
CCCTCGTGCGCTCTCCTGTTCCGACCCTGCCGCTTACCGGATACCTGTCCGCCTTTCTCCCTTCGGGAAG
CGTGGCGCTTTCTCATAGCTCACGCTGTAGGTATCTCAGTTCGGTGTAGGTCGTTCGCTCCAAGCTGGGC
TGTGTGCACGAACCCCCCGTTCAGCCCGACCGCTGCGCCTTATCCGGTAACTATCGTCTTGAGTCCAACC
CGGTAAGACACGACTTATCGCCACTGGCAGCAGCCACTGGTAACAGGATTAGCAGAGCGAGGTATGTAGG
CGGTGCTACAGAGTTCTTGAAGTGGTGGCCTAACTACGGCTACACTAGAAGAACAGTATTTGGTATCTGC
GCTCTGCTGAAGCCAGTTACCTTCGGAAAAAGAGTTGGTAGCTCTTGATCCGGCAAACAAACCACCGCTG
GTAGCGGTGGTTTTTTTGTTTGCAAGCAGCAGATTACGCGCAGAAAAAAAGGATCTCAAGAAGATCCTTT
GATCTTTTCTACGGGGTCTGACGCTCAGTGGAACGAAAACTCACGTTAAGGGATTTTGGTCATGAGATTA
TCAAAAAGGATCTTCACCTAGATCCTTTTAAATTAAAAATGAAGTTTTAAATCAATCTAAAGTATATATG
AGTAAACTTGGTCTGACAGCTCGAGTCCCGTCAAGTCAGCGTAATGCTCTGCCAGTGTTACAACCAATTA
ACCAATTCTGATTAGAAAAACTCATCGAGCATCAAATGAAACTGCAATTTATTCATATCAGGATTATCAA
TACCATATTTTTGAAAAAGCCGTTTCTGTAATGAAGGAGAAAACTCACCGAGGCAGTTCCATAGGATGGC
AAGATCCTGGTATCGGTCTGCGATTCCGACTCGTCCAACATCAATACAACCTATTAATTTCCCCTCGTCA
AAAATAAGGTTATCAAGTGAGAAATCACCATGAGTGACGACTGAATCCGGTGAGAATGGCAAAAGCTTAT
GCATTTCTTTCCAGACTTGTTCAACAGGCCAGCCATTACGCTCGTCATCAAAATCACTCGCATCAACCAA
ACCGTTATTCATTCGTGATTGCGCCTGAGCCAGACGAAATACGCGATCGCTGTTAAAAGGACAATTACAA
ACAGGAATCGAATGCAACCGGCGCAGGAACACTGCCAGCGCATCAACAATATTTTCACCTGAATCAGGAT
ATTCTTCTAATACCTGGAATGCTGTTTTCCCGGGGATCGCAGTGGTGAGTAACCATGCATCATCAGGAGT
ACGGATAAAATGCTTGATGGTCGGAAGAGGCATAAATTCCGTCAGCCAGTTTAGTCTGACCATCTCATCT
GTAACATCATTGGCAACGCTACCTTTGCCATGTTTCAGAAACAACTCTGGCGCATCGGGCTTCCCATACA
ATCGATAGATTGTCGCACCTGATTGCCCGACATTATCGCGAGCCCATTTATACCCATATAAATCAGCATC
CATGTTGGAATTTAATCGCGGCCTGGAGCAAGACGTTTCCCGTTGAATATGGCTCATAACACCCCTTGTA
TTACTGTTTATGTAAGCAGACAGTTTTATTGTTCATGATGATATATTTTTATCTTGTGCAATGTAACATC
AGAGATTTTGAGACACAACGTGGCTTTGTTGAATAAATCGAACTTTTGCTGAGTTGAAGGATCAGCTCGA
GTGCCACTTGACGTCTAAGAAACCATTATTATCATGACATTAACCTATAAAAATAGGCGTATCACGAGGC
AGAATTTCAGATAAAAAAAATCCTTAGCTTTCGCTAAGGATGATTTCTGGAATTCGCGGCCGCTTCTAGA
GAGCGATGAGTCGT
